>Addgene plasmid #161511 | RIB ONLY R3 | addgene full sequence | sequence record 326305 | Addgene NGS Result
CGCTGTGAGCAAAAGGCCAGCAAAAGGCCAGGAACCGTAAAAAGGCCGCGTTGCTGGCGTTTTTCCATAG
GCTCCGCCCCCCTGACGAGCATCACAAAAATCGACGCTCAAGTCAGAGGTGGCGAAACCCGACAGGACTA
TAAAGATACCAGGCGTTTCCCCCTGGAAGCTCCCTCGTGCGCTCTCCTGTTCCGACCCTGCCGCTTACCG
GATACCTGTCCGCCTTTCTCCCTTCGGGAAGCGTGGCGCTTTCTCATAGCTCACGCTGTAGGTATCTCAG
TTCGGTGTAGGTCGTTCGCTCCAAGCTGGGCTGTGTGCACGAACCCCCCGTTCAGCCCGACCGCTGCGCC
TTATCCGGTAACTATCGTCTTGAGTCCAACCCGGTAAGACACGACTTATCGCCACTGGCAGCAGCCACTG
GTAACAGGATTAGCAGAGCGAGGTATGTAGGCGGTGCTACAGAGTTCTTGAAGTGGTGGCCTAACTACGG
CTACACTAGAAGAACAGTATTTGGTATCTGCGCTCTGCTGAAGCCAGTTACCTTCGGAAAAAGAGTTGGT
AGCTCTTGATCCGGCAAACAAACCACCGCTGGTAGCGGTGGTTTTTTTGTTTGCAAGCAGCAGATTACGC
GCAGAAAAAAAGGATCTCAAGAAGATCCTTTGATCTTTTCTACGGGGTGGAGCGCAAAAAACCCCGCCCC
TGACAGGGCGGGGTTTTTTCGCGATCGGAGCGGTACTACCATTGACACTACACATCCTTAATTCCAATCC
TGTCTGGCCTCCTTCACCTTTTAACCATCTTGCCCATTCCAACTCGTGTCAGATTGCGTATCAAGTGAAA
AAAAAAAAATTTTAAATCTTTAACCCAATCAGGTAATAACTGTCGCCTCTTTTATCTGCCGCACTGCATG
AGGTGTCCCCTTAGTGGGAAAGAGTACTGAGCCAACCCTGGAGGACAGCAAGGGAAAAATACCTACAACT
TGCTTCATAATGGTCGTAAAAACAATCCTTGTCGGATATAAGTGTTGTAGACTGTCCCTTATCCTCTGCG
ATGTTCTTCCTCTCAAAGTTTGCGATTTCTCTCTATCAGAATTGCCATCAAGAGACTCAGGACTAATTTC
GCAGTCCCACACGCACTCGTACATGATTGGCTGAAATTTCCCTAAAGAATTTCTTTTTCACGAAAATTTT
TTTTTTACACAAGATTTTCAGCAGATATAAAATGGAGAGCAGGACCTCCGCTGTGACTCTTCTTTTTTTT
CTTTTATTCTCACTACATACATTTTAGTTATTCGCCAACATGGACTACAAAGACCATGACGGTGATTATA
AAGATCATGACATCGATTACAAGGATGACGATGACAAGCTCATGGACAAGAAGTACTCCATTGGGCTCGC
TATCGGCACAAACAGCGTCGGCTGGGCCGTCATTACGGACGAGTACAAGGTGCCGAGCAAAAAATTCAAA
GTTCTGGGCAATACCGATCGCCACAGCATAAAGAAGAACCTCATTGGCGCCCTCCTGTTCGACTCCGGGG
AGACGGCCGAAGCCACGCGGCTCAAAAGAACAGCACGGCGCAGATATACCCGCAGAAAGAATCGGATCTG
CTACCTGCAGGAGATCTTTAGTAATGAGATGGCTAAGGTGGATGACTCTTTCTTCCATAGGCTGGAGGAG
TCCTTTTTGGTGGAGGAGGATAAAAAGCACGAGCGCCACCCAATCTTTGGCAATATCGTGGACGAGGTGG
CGTACCATGAAAAGTACCCAACCATATATCATCTGAGGAAGAAGCTTGTAGACAGTACTGATAAGGCTGA
CTTGCGGTTGATCTATCTCGCGCTGGCGCATATGATCAAATTTCGGGGACACTTCCTCATCGAGGGGGAC
CTGAACCCAGACAACAGCGATGTCGACAAACTCTTTATCCAACTGGTTCAGACTTACAATCAGCTTTTCG
AAGAGAACCCGATCAACGCATCCGGAGTTGACGCCAAAGCAATCCTGAGCGCTAGGCTGTCCAAATCCCG
GCGGCTCGAAAACCTCATCGCACAGCTCCCTGGGGAGAAGAAGAACGGCCTGTTTGGTAATCTTATCGCC
CTGTCACTCGGGCTGACCCCCAACTTTAAATCTAACTTCGACCTGGCCGAAGATGCCAAGCTTCAACTGA
GCAAAGACACCTACGATGATGATCTCGACAATCTGCTGGCCCAGATCGGCGACCAGTACGCAGACCTTTT
TTTGGCGGCAAAGAACCTGTCAGACGCCATTCTGCTGAGTGATATTCTGCGAGTGAACACGGAGATCACC
AAAGCTCCGCTGAGCGCTAGTATGATCAAGCGCTATGATGAGCACCACCAAGACTTGACTTTGCTGAAGG
CCCTTGTCAGACAGCAACTGCCTGAGAAGTACAAGGAAATTTTCTTCGATCAGTCTAAAAATGGCTACGC
CGGATACATTGACGGCGGAGCAAGCCAGGAGGAATTTTACAAATTTATTAAGCCCATCTTGGAAAAAATG
GACGGCACCGAGGAGCTGCTGGTAAAGCTTAACAGAGAAGATCTGTTGCGCAAACAGCGCACTTTCGACA
ATGGAAGCATCCCCCACCAGATTCACCTGGGCGAACTGCACGCTATCCTCAGGCGGCAAGAGGATTTCTA
CCCCTTTTTGAAAGATAACAGGGAAAAGATTGAGAAAATCCTCACATTTCGGATACCCTACTATGTAGGC
CCCCTCGCCCGGGGAAATTCCAGATTCGCGTGGATGACTCGCAAATCAGAAGAGACTATCACTCCCTGGA
ACTTCGAGGAAGTCGTGGATAAGGGGGCCTCTGCCCAGTCCTTCATCGAAAGGATGACTAACTTTGATAA
AAATCTGCCTAACGAAAAGGTGCTTCCTAAACACTCTCTGCTGTACGAGTACTTCACAGTTTATAACGAG
CTCACCAAGGTCAAATACGTCACAGAAGGGATGAGAAAGCCAGCATTCCTGTCTGGAGAGCAGAAGAAAG
CTATCGTGGACCTCCTCTTCAAGACGAACCGGAAAGTTACCGTGAAACAGCTCAAAGAGGACTATTTCAA
AAAGATTGAATGTTTCGACTCTGTTGAAATCAGCGGAGTGGAGGATCGCTTCAACGCATCCCTGGGAACG
TATCACGATCTCCTGAAAATCATTAAAGACAAGGACTTCCTGGACAATGAGGAGAACGAGGACATTCTTG
AGGACATTGTCCTCACCCTTACGTTGTTTGAAGATAGGGAGATGATTGAAGAACGCTTGAAAACTTACGC
TCATCTCTTCGACGACAAAGTCATGAAACAGCTCAAGAGGCGCCGATATACAGGATGGGGGCGGCTGTCA
AGAAAACTGATCAATGGGATCCGAGACAAGCAGAGTGGAAAGACAATCCTGGATTTTCTTAAGTCCGATG
GATTTGCCAACAGGAACTTCATGCAGTTGATCCATGATGACTCTCTCACCTTTAAGGAGGACATCCAGAA
AGCACAAGTTTCTGGCCAGGGGGACAGTCTGCACGAGCACATCGCTAATCTTGCAGGTAGCCCAGCTATC
AAAAAGGGAATACTGCAGACCGTTAAGGTCGTGGATGAACTCGTCAAAGTAATGGGAAGGCATAAGCCCG
AGAATATCGTTATCGAGATGGCCCGAGAGAACCAAACTACCCAGAAGGGACAGAAGAACAGTAGGGAAAG
GATGAAGAGGATTGAAGAGGGTATAAAAGAACTGGGGTCCCAAATCCTTAAGGAACACCCAGTTGAAAAC
ACCCAGCTTCAGAATGAGAAGCTCTACCTGTACTACCTGCAGAACGGCAGGGACATGTACGTGGATCAGG
AACTGGACATCAATCGGCTCTCCGACTACGACGTGGATGCCATCGTGCCCCAGTCTTTTCTCAAAGATGA
TTCTATTGATAATAAAGTGTTGACAAGATCCGATAAAAATAGAGGGAAGAGTGATAACGTCCCCTCAGAA
GAAGTTGTCAAGAAAATGAAAAATTATTGGCGGCAGCTGCTGAACGCCAAACTGATCACACAACGGAAGT
TCGATAATCTGACTAAGGCTGAACGAGGTGGCCTGTCTGAGTTGGATAAAGCCGGCTTCATCAAAAGGCA
GCTTGTTGAGACACGCCAGATCACCAAGCACGTGGCCCAAATTCTCGATTCACGCATGAACACCAAGTAC
GATGAAAATGACAAACTGATTCGAGAGGTGAAAGTTATTACTCTGAAGTCTAAGCTAGTCTCAGATTTCA
GAAAGGACTTTCAGTTTTATAAGGTGAGAGAGATCAACAATTACCACCATGCGCATGATGCCTACCTGAA
TGCAGTGGTAGGCACTGCACTTATCAAAAAATATCCCAAGCTTGAATCTGAATTTGTTTACGGAGACTAT
AAAGTGTACGATGTTAGGAAAATGATCGCAAAGTCTGAGCAGGAAATAGGCAAGGCCACCGCTAAGTACT
TCTTTTACAGCAATATTATGAATTTTTTCAAGACCGAGATTACACTGGCCAATGGAGAGATTCGGAAGCG
ACCACTTATCGAAACAAACGGAGAAACAGGAGAAATCGTGTGGGACAAGGGTAGGGATTTCGCGACAGTC
CGGAAGGTCCTGTCCATGCCGCAGGTGAACATCGTTAAAAAGACCGAAGTACAGACCGGAGGCTTCTCCA
AGGAAAGTATCCTCCCGAAAAGGAACAGCGACAAGCTGATCGCACGCAAAAAAGATTGGGACCCCAAGAA
ATACGGCGGATTCGATTCTCCTACAGTCGCTTACAGTGTACTGGTTGTGGCCAAAGTGGAGAAAGGGAAG
TCTAAAAAACTCAAAAGCGTCAAGGAACTGCTGGGCATCACAATCATGGAGCGATCAAGCTTCGAAAAAA
ACCCCATCGACTTTCTCGAGGCGAAAGGATATAAAGAGGTCAAAAAAGACCTCATCATTAAGCTTCCCAA
GTACTCTCTCTTTGAGCTTGAAAACGGCCGGAAACGAATGCTCGCTAGTGCGGGCGAGCTGCAGAAAGGT
AACGAGCTGGCACTGCCCTCTAAATACGTTAATTTCTTGTATCTGGCCAGCCACTATGAAAAGCTCAAAG
GGTCCCCCGAAGATAATGAGCAGAAGCAGCTGTTCGTGGAACAACACAAACACTACCTTGATGAGATCAT
CGAGCAAATAAGCGAATTCTCCAAAAGAGTGATCCTCGCCGACGCTAACCTCGATAAGGTGCTTTCTGCT
TACAATAAGCACAGGGATAAGCCCATCAGGGAGCAGGCAGAAAACATTATCCACTTGTTTACTCTGACCA
ACTTGGGCGCTCCTGCAGCCTTCAAGTACTTCGACACCACCATAGACAGAAAGCGGTACACCTCTACAAA
GGAGGTCCTGGACGCCACACTGATTCATCAGTCAATTACGGGGCTCTATGAAACAAGAATCGACCTCTCT
CAGCTCGGTGGAGACAGCAGGGCTGACCCCAAGAAGAAGAGGAAGGTGTGAGCTTTAGTCAAATATTAAT
CTATTTCACCTGTTCAAACTTTACTTAATGTACAAATGTGGTAGTTATTAGTTTTGCAACGGAACTTGTT
CCATAATCTGGTCCTCTGGGACAGCAAACTGTCTTTCACTAGTAGCGCCAGTTTCGGGAGTCCACACAGC
ATTAGTCACCGGTGCACCAGCACTAATCTCACGACCTTCTGGGTGTTTAAATGGGCAGTTAGGGTTGCGG
CATCCAGCTGCAAACTTACAATCCTCATCAATTGGATGAGTGAAAAAACAGTTTGGTCTGGTACAACTGT
TGCCTTCACGACACAGTACAGGAGTAGTTGCGTGACGTCTTGGGCACTTGTAATTACGGCATGATTTACC
AAATCGACATTGTTCCAAAGCCCTCTGTTGTTTTTGTTGTTTCTCTTCTTCGGTGATCTTGTGTTCAGGT
GATCGATGAGCCTTTGGACAGTCCGGATTAGAGCGCTCCGGGGAGCGCATTATTTGGGTCGGCTACTGTC
ATTGGTTATGATGGCCTTACCGAGCACGAAGGTGGTTGGATAGACCACAACTGGAAACAGTTGTACAAAC
AGATTGCATTCATTTTTGCTTGTATTGGATACTCGATGGCCATCACCGCTCTTATCTGTTTCATCCTCAA
CCGTATTCCATTTTTGCAACTGCGAGCTTCAGAAGAGGCTGAGGAGAAAGGTATGGATGAGGATCAGATT
GGAGAGTTCGCTTATGACTACGTGGAAGTACGTCGTGATTTTTTGGCTTGGGGATCAGGCCCAAACAATG
GCTTCAAGGAGCCGGAAGTTCTGGATCAGGTAGTTCCGGTTAATGATTTCAGCAGTGACCAGAATGTGAC
TAATCAGACCAACGAATCTGAGAAGCAGTAGAGTAAATATAGAGATGATATTTAGTGTATTCTAATGCTT
ATGTAATGTATTAAGCAAAAAGTTGTGTTTATGAGTTAGCATTTGTCTTAGCAAACATAAAATTATGTCG
ACATTTGCAACCCGCATGTCTAGTGTTTTTAGATCGATCTTCGATGTGTAGAATAATGCCTCCACGTGAT
GCCCCGCGATTTTGTTGGGTCGCAATGCCTCCAACATAAACCCATCACGTATAAAAAGCCCTCTTAACCC
TCCCCCCTGTTTCGTTTGCTTCATCACTTAACCTGAACTATCAACATGCCCAAAAAGAAAAGAAAAGTGG
GTAGTATGGCGTCTAACTTCACCCAGTTCGTTCTGGTTGACAACGGTGGTACCGGTGACGTTACCGTTGC
GCCGTCTAACTTCGCGAACGGTGTTGCGGAATGGATCTCTTCTAACTCTCGTTCTCAGGCGTACAAAGTT
ACCTGCTCTGTTCGTCAATCCTCCGCGCAGAACCGTAAATACACCATCAAAGTTGAAGTTCCGAAAGTTG
CGACCCAGACCGTTGGTGGTGTTGAACTGCCGGTTGCGGCGTGGCGTTCTTACCTGAACATGGAACTGAC
CATCCCGATCTTCGCGACCAACTCTGACTGCGAACTGATCGTTAAAGCGATGCAGGGTCTGCTGAAAGAC
GGTAACCCGATCCCGTCTGCGATCGCGGCGAACTCTGGTATCTACTAGGCTTCTGTTTAATTCTGTAGGA
TAAACGAAATAACTGTATCTTTATAATCATCCTTAAGATAGCCCTGGACTCGTCAGACATTAGTTCGCGC
ACATTATTTTCCTCCACTGTCTGCAAACAGCCACACGGCATTTCCCTCTCTAGTTTCATTTATCAAAGTA
GCACAACACGCTAATTGGAGGATCCTTTTTTGTAGAAATGTCTTGGTGTCCTCGTCCAATCAGGTAGCCA
TCTCTGAAATATCTGGCTCCGTTGCAACTCCGAACGACCTGCTGGCAACGTAAAATTCTCCGGGGTAAAA
CTTAAATGTGGAGTAATGGAACCAGAAACGTCTCTTCCCTTCTCTCTCCTTCCACCGCCCGTTACCGTCC
CTAGGAAATTTTACTCTGCTGGAGAGCTTCTTCTACGGCCCCCTTGCAGCAATGCTCTTCCCAGCATTAC
GTTGCGGGTAAAACGGAGGTCGTGTACCCGACCTAGCAGCCCAGGGATGGAAAAGTCCCGGCCGTCGCTG
GCAATAATAGCGGGCGGACGCATGTCATGAGATTATTGGAAACCACCAGAATCGAATATAAAAGGCGAAC
ACCTTTCCCAATTTTGGTTTCTCCTGACCCAAAGACTTTAAATTTAATTTATTTGTCCCTATTTCAATCA
ATTGAACAACTATCAAAACACCATGCATGTGCTGATGAGTCCGTGAGGACGAAACGAGTAAGCTCGTCCA
CATGACTAGTCACATGGCGTTTTAGAGCTAGAAATAGCAAGTTAAAATAAGGCTAGTCCGTTATCAACTT
GAAAAAGTGGCACCGAGTCGGTGCGCGCACATGAGGATCACCCATGTGCTTTTGGCCGGCATGGTCCCAG
CCTCCTCGCTGGCGCCGGCTGGGCAACATGCTTCGGCATGGCGAATGGGACAGCTTTGGACTGCTTTTAG
TGTACATCTGATAATATAGTACTACCACGTATGATAATGTAGAGAATAGGCTTCCTTGTCGAGTGTGTTT
GCAGTTTTCTTGAGTTTCAAGGTTTAAATGCTGGTATATTAGTTCATCGAAGGTTTCAGCCAATAGCACC
TTAAATCAATCAAACTAATTCGACTCTTACGAAAGAGCCTACTGTGTTTAGTATCGAAGTCGTTTACCTT
TCATGTTGAATAGCTTCCTCTCTGACCCTAACATTTCAAGATCCTCCTAAAGTTACCCGGATTGTGAAAT
TCTAATGATCCACCTGCCCAATGCATTTTTTCTTTATTCAGTTTACCTTTTTTACCTAATATACGAGCTT
GTTAAAGTAAGTGGCACTGCAATACTAGGCTTATTGTTGATATTATGATGAATCGTTTTCACAAACTTGA
TTTCCTGTGAACTCACCATGTACTAAGGAAAAAAACATGCATCACCATCTGAATATTTGACCGCTAGCTC
ATGGACATGGAGGCCCAGAATACCCTCCTTGACAGTCTTGACGTGCGCAGCTCAGGGGCATGATGTGACT
GTCGCCCGTACATTTAGCCCATACATCCCCATGTATAATCATTTGCATCCATACATTTTGATGGCCGCAC
GGCGCGAAGCAAAAATTACGGCTCCTCGCTGCAGACCTGCGAGCAGGGAAACGCTCCCCTCACAGACGCG
TTGAATTGTCCCCACGCCGCGCCCCTGTAGAGAAATATAAAAGGTTAGGATTTGCCACTGAGGTTCTTCT
TTCATATACTTCCTTTTAAAATCTTGCTAGGATACAGTTCTCACATCACATCCGAACATAAACAACCATG
GGTACCACTCTTGACGACACGGCTTACCGGTACCGCACCAGTGTCCCGGGGGACGCCGAGGCCATCGAGG
CACTGGATGGGTCCTTCACCACCGACACCGTTTTTCGCGTCACCGCCACCGGGGACGGCTTCACCCTGCG
GGAGGTGCCGGTGGACCCGCCCCTGACCAAGGTGTTCCCCGACGACGAATCGGACGACGAATCGGACGAC
GGGGAGGACGGCGACCCGGACTCCCGGACGTTCGTCGCGTACGGGGACGACGGCGACCTGGCGGGCTTCG
TGGTCGTCTCGTACTCCGGCTGGAACCGCCGGCTGACCGTCGAGGACATCGAGGTCGCCCCGGAGCACCG
GGGGCACGGGGTCGGGCGCGCGTTGATGGGGCTCGCGACGGAGTTCGCCCGCGAGCGGGGCGCCGGGCAC
CTCTGGCTGGAGGTCACCAACGTCAACGCACCGGCGATCCACGCGTACCGGCGGATGGGGTTCACCCTCT
GCGGCCTGGACACCGCCCTGTACGACGGCACCGCCTCGGACGGCGAGCAGGCGCTCTACATGAGCATGCC
CTGCCCCTAATCAGTACTGACAATAAAAAGATTCTTGTTTTCAAGAACTTGTCATTTGTATAGTTTTTTT
ATATTGTAGTTGTTCTATTTTAATCAAATGTTAGCGTGATTTATATTTTTTTTCGCCTCGACATCATCTG
CCCAGATGCGAAGTTAAGTGCGCAGAAAGTAATATCATGCGTCAATCGTATGTGAATGCTGGTCGCTATA
CTGGCTTCATACCCAGCATTGACCTTTGGTATGAGCATCTGAAAAACAACCAGGTGTTGCAAAGTTAAAC
ATCCTTCTTTGTTCATATAGAACCCACTATTCATGGTACTCCCCAATCGAATTTCACATTCTGGTTTTGA
AATTACACACCACGTTAGCTTATAAGATTTCATATAACTTATTGATATACGGTTTCCATTGTTCGAATAG
TTGAGGTTGTATGTAATTCGATTGAAGGGGCCATTTTTGTTTCCTACTTTTCCTGGGAGCTTATCCGATG
CGCTTCAAAGCTGGAATTGTAAATATAGAGAAAAAGAAGGATGTTGTTTTATTCTTGAAAGAGTATAATT
TTACTTCTAGCAACTCTCCCACTTCGCTTGACTTCATTTATTTCTTGGGCACATAGGCGTAGTAATCTAG
ACCAACAGATAATTTGCCGGAATGATATAGCGATTGGAAAATGAACTGAAATTTTTTGCTGTCTTTCAAT
TTGACGGGCAGTTCATCAGGCGCGCCGTGACCGACCATATAAATACGTTGAGAATGTTATTCTTCCTCGT
AGTTGAAGTGGCTTCATAATTTCAGAACTCAATAGATAAACTAGGATGTTTTAAAGCAATTAATGCTCAC
AAGTAAGGAGCGACTCTCTTGCTTTTCGAATACTAAAAGTATCGTCCCAACCCAGAAAAAAAGACCTCTT
AACTGCAAAATAAACTCTATATATTTCTTCTAAAACAGTTTCAGGTTGGATAGTATCGCATTCTCATCAC
TTCTAACTAGTAGGCCATGAGATATATTAACGTTTACTTGAGTTCTAAGTTCTCCGAATTAGATGCACAG
CACAAACAAGATTAGGTTTCACTTGGTACAAAATACGAACAGAGTTTAAGGTCGTAATTTCATTTCGTTA
TTGATCCCCACAATCTATTCTTATCACAGTCATCAGATAGTCGCGAAAAAGCATGCAGAAAAGGGGGTCG
TCCCTATCTAAGTTGTAGCATTACAACAAATATGAC
Features (pLannotate 1.2.2; 12 found; start..end, strand, type, name):
     62..650     -  rep_origin     ori: high-copy-number ColE1/pMB1/pBR322/pUC origin of replication
   1303..1368    +  CDS            3xFLAG: three tandem FLAG® epitope tags, followed by an enterokinase cleavage site
   1372..5475    +  CDS            Cas9: Cas9 (Csn1) endonuclease from the Streptococcus pyogenes Type II CRISPR/Cas system generates RNA-guided double strand breaks in DNA
   5997..6284    +  CDS            MEP1 (fragment): MEP1_YEAST - Also known as AMT1. Experimental evidence at protein level: Swiss-Prot protein existence level 1. Transporter for ammonium (both charged and uncharged NH3 and NH4) to use as a nitrogen source. Can also transport methylamine. The affinity of MEP1 is about twenty times lower than that of MEP2. MEP3 has the lowest affinity. From Saccharomyces cerevisiae (strain ATCC 204508 / S288c) (Baker's yeast).
   6726..7115    +  CDS            CAPSD_BPMS2: Experimental evidence at protein level: Swiss-Prot protein existence level 1. Acts as a translational repressor of viral replicase synthesis late in infection. This latter function is the result of capsid protein interaction with an RNA hairpin which contains the replicase ribosome-binding site. From Escherichia phage MS2 (Bacteriophage MS2).
   7307..7783    +  promoter       GAP promoter: promoter for Pichia pastoris glyceraldehyde-3-phosphate dehydrogenase
   7802..7825    +  misc_RNA       sTRSV HHRz (fragment): hammerhead ribozyme from the tobacco ringspot virus satellite RNA (Khvorova et al., 2003)
   7859..7934    +  misc_RNA       gRNA scaffold: guide RNA scaffold for the Streptococcus pyogenes CRISPR/Cas9 system
   7939..7957    +  misc_RNA       MS2 stem loop: stem loop that binds the bacteriophage MS2 coat protein
   8544..8887    +  promoter       TEF promoter: Ashbya gossypii TEF promoter
   8894..9458    +  CDS            NrsR (fragment): nourseothricin acetyltransferase; Streptomyces noursei nat1; confers resistance to nourseothricin
   9466..9663    +  terminator     TEF terminator: Ashbya gossypii TEF terminator
