[The description below was written by a language model from this plasmid's Addgene catalogue record and pLannotate feature annotations shown in this document.]
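Description:
RIB ONLY R3 is a 10.7 kb yeast expression plasmid built on the BB3rN_AD backbone for use in Pichia pastoris, serving as the non-activation control in a dCas9/RNA-scaffold system for tuning transcription. It replicates in E. coli through a high-copy ColE1/pUC-type origin. Selection relies on a nourseothricin acetyltransferase gene flanked by the Ashbya gossypii TEF promoter and terminator, and nourseothricin is also the listed bacterial selection. No yeast replication origin is annotated, and the record does not state how the plasmid is maintained or integrated in Pichia.

The payload consists of three expression units. The first drives nuclease-dead Cas9 from the TEF2 promoter; the feature table shows an N-terminal 3xFLAG tag fused to the S. pyogenes Cas9 coding sequence, and the construct name indicates an SV40 nuclear localisation signal. The second uses the POR1 promoter to express the bacteriophage MS2 coat protein with an SV40 NLS but without any fused activation domain ("MS2bind only"). The third uses the Pichia GAP promoter, an RNA polymerase II promoter, to transcribe a guide RNA targeting position R3 in the RIB1 promoter. A hammerhead ribozyme fragment lies upstream of the guide, presumably to trim the transcript's 5' end, and the Cas9 scaffold is extended by an MS2 stem loop that recruits the coat protein. A short hit to S. cerevisiae MEP1 between the first two units is probably an incidental similarity match rather than a designed element.

With dCas9, scaffold RNA and MS2 protein all assembling at the RIB1 promoter without an effector, the plasmid allows effects of binding alone to be separated from those of a recruited activator.
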