Addgene plasmid #161511: RIB ONLY R3
Purpose: Non activation control for CRISPR/RNA scaffold based transcription regulation in Pichia pastoris BB3rN_pTEF2_dCAS9(3xFLAG_SV40NLS)_pPOR1_MS2bind_only_SV40NLS_pGAP_RIB1_R3_gRNA_MS2
Depositing lab: Brigitte Gasser & Diethard Mattanovich. Depositing organization: Austrian Centre of Industrial Biotechnology. Publication: Fine-Tuning of Transcription in Pichia pastoris Using dCas9 and RNA Scaffolds. Baumschabl M, Prielhofer R, Mattanovich D, Steiger MG. ACS Synth Biol. 2020 Dec 18;9(12):3202-3209. doi: 10.1021/acssynbio.0c00214. Epub 2020 Nov 12. PubMed 33180466.
Backbone
  Vector backbone: Addgene#98552 BB3rN_AD
  Backbone size w/o insert (bp): 3000
  Total vector size (bp): 10676
  Vector type: Yeast Expression
Growth in bacteria
  Bacterial resistance: Nourseothricin (clonNat), 50 μg/mL
  Growth temperature: 37°C
  Growth strain: DH5alpha
  Copy number: High Copy
Gene/Insert 1
  Gene/Insert name: dCAS9
  Promoter: pTEF2
  Cloning method: Unknown
  Sequencing primers: 5′ gaggtatgtaggcggtgcta; 3′ GTACTGTGTCGTGAAGGC
Gene/Insert 2
  Gene/Insert name: MS2 (non activation control NAC)
  Promoter: pPOR1
  Cloning method: Unknown
  Sequencing primers: 5′ GCCTTCACGACACAGTAC; 3′ GACAGTGGAGGAAAATAATGTGC
Gene/Insert 3
  Gene/Insert name: gRNA (Targeting R3 in the RIB1 promoter)
  Promoter: pGAP
  Cloning method: Unknown
  Sequencing primers: 5′ GCACATTATTTTCCTCCACTGTC; 3′ ttatatttctctacaggggc
Terms and licenses: Academic/Nonprofit Terms; Industry Terms: Not Available to Industry
How to cite: RIB ONLY R3 was a gift from Brigitte Gasser & Diethard Mattanovich (Addgene plasmid # 161511 ; http://n2t.net/addgene:161511 ; RRID:Addgene_161511)
